Addgene plasmid #243864: pSC101TSa1_Blue
Purpose: GoldenBraid2.0 expression vector.
Depositing lab: Christophe Herman. Depositing organization: Baylor College of Medicine. Publication: GoldenBraid2.0 E. coli: a comprehensive and characterized toolkit for enterics. Cooke MB, Welch KT, Ramirez LD, Wen AX, Marciano DC, Herman C. Synth Biol (Oxf). 2025 Aug 14;10(1):ysaf015. doi: 10.1093/synbio/ysaf015. eCollection 2025. PubMed 40927394.
Backbone
  Vector backbone: pSC101TS
  Vector type: Bacterial Expression
Growth in bacteria
  Bacterial resistance: Ampicillin, 100 μg/mL
  Growth temperature: 30°C
  Growth strain: DH5alpha
  Copy number: Low Copy
Gene/Insert
  Gene/Insert name: lacZ _ Fragment
  Species: Synthetic
  Insert size (bp): 463
  Cloning method: Golden Gate
Terms and licenses: Academic/Nonprofit Terms; Industry Terms: Not Available to Industry
How to cite: pSC101TSa1_Blue was a gift from Christophe Herman (Addgene plasmid # 243864 ; http://n2t.net/addgene:243864 ; RRID:Addgene_243864)
