[The description below was written by a language model from this plasmid's Addgene catalogue record and pLannotate feature annotations shown in this document.]
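Description:
pSC101TSa1_Blue is a small (about 3.5 kb) bacterial destination vector from a GoldenBraid2.0 toolkit adapted for E. coli and related enteric bacteria. It is built on a pSC101TS backbone: replication depends on the low-copy pSC101 origin together with the plasmid-encoded Rep101 initiator, here the temperature-sensitive version carrying an A56V substitution. As a result the plasmid is maintained at permissive temperature (the record lists 30°C) and can presumably be cured from cells by shifting to a higher temperature, a property useful for transient delivery of genetic parts. Selection is by ampicillin through a β-lactamase gene driven by its native bla promoter.

The recorded insert is a 463 bp synthetic lacZ fragment cassette, installed by Golden Gate cloning. In the feature table this region comprises an EM7 synthetic bacterial promoter, SP6 and T7 phage promoters flanking a pUC18/19-type multiple cloning site, and a partial lacZα coding sequence. In GoldenBraid-style vectors such a cassette serves as a blue/white screening placeholder: Type IIS restriction–ligation assembly replaces the lacZα unit with the assembled parts or transcriptional unit, so correct clones appear white in an α-complementing host on indicator plates. The "a1" in the name suggests an alpha-1 level destination position in the GoldenBraid scheme, though the record does not spell this out, and the Type IIS sites themselves are not annotated. Short matches to bom, RSF ori and M13 ori are fragments only and are probably backbone remnants or incidental similarity rather than functional elements. The stated purpose is simply a GoldenBraid2.0 expression vector.
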