Features (pLannotate 1.2.2; 12 found; start..end, strand, type, name):
     22..69      +  promoter       EM7 promoter: synthetic bacterial promoter&nbsp
    123..141     +  promoter       SP6 promoter: promoter for bacteriophage SP6 RNA polymerase
    148..204     -  misc_feature   MCS: pUC18/19 multiple cloning site
    207..225     -  promoter       T7 promoter: promoter for bacteriophage T7 RNA polymerase
    228..385     +  CDS            lacZα (fragment): LacZα fragment of β-galactosidase; lacZ fragment
    391..481     -  misc_feature   bom (fragment): basis of mobility region from pBR322
    513..538     -  rep_origin     RSF ori (fragment): Plasmids containing the RSF 1030 origin of replication can be propagated in E. coli cells that contain additional plasmids with compatible origins.
    565..669     +  promoter       AmpR promoter: bla
    670..1530    +  CDS            AmpR: β-lactamase; bla; confers resistance to ampicillin, carbenicillin, and related antibiotics
   2152..2374    +  rep_origin     pSC101 ori: low-copy replication origin that requires the Rep101 protein
   2422..3372    +  CDS            Rep101(Ts): temperature-sensitive version of the RepA protein needed for replication with the pSC101 origin (Armstrong et al., 1984); rep101 encoding an A56V mutation
   3480..3520    +  rep_origin     M13 ori (fragment): M13 bacteriophage origin of replication; arrow indicates direction of (+) strand synthesis
>Addgene plasmid #243864 | pSC101TSa1_Blue | addgene full sequence | sequence record 493146 | Addgene NGS Result
CGTCTCAGGAGAGAGACCCCTGTTGACAATTAATCATCGGCATAGTATATCGGCATAGTATAATACGACA
AGGTGAGGAACTAAACCCAGGAGGCAGATCATGACCATGATTACGCCAAGCTATTTAGGTGACACTATAG
AATACTCAAGCTTGCATGCCTGCAGGTCGACTCTAGAGGATCCCCGGGTACCGAGCTCGAATTCGCCCTA
TAGTGAGTCGTATTACAATTCACTGGCCGTCGTTTTACAACGTCGTGACTGGGAAAACCCTGGCGTTACC
CAACTTAATCGCCTTGCAGCACATCCCCCTTTCGCCAGCTGGCGTAATAGCGAAGAGGCCCGCACCGATC
GCCCTTCCCAACAGTTGCGCAGCCTGAATGGCGAATGACGCCTGATGCGGTATTTTCTCCTTACGCATCT
GTGCGGTATTTCACACCGCATATGGTGCACTCTCAGTACAATCTGCTCTGATGCCGCATAGGGTCTCTCG
CTGTCATGAGACGAATTCTGACACGGTTATCCACAGAATCAGGGGATACAGGTGGCACTTTTCGGGGAAA
TGTGCGCGGAACCCCTATTTGTTTATTTTTCTAAATACATTCAAATATGTATCCGCTCATGAGACAATAA
CCCTGATAAATGCTTCAATAATATTGAAAAAGGAAGAGTATGAGTATTCAACATTTCCGTGTCGCCCTTA
TTCCCTTTTTTGCGGCATTTTGCCTTCCTGTTTTTGCTCACCCAGAAACGCTGGTGAAAGTAAAAGATGC
TGAAGATCAGTTGGGTGCACGAGTGGGTTACATCGAACTGGATCTCAACAGCGGTAAGATCCTTGAGAGT
TTTCGCCCCGAAGAACGTTTTCCAATGATGAGCACTTTTAAAGTTCTGCTATGTGGCGCGGTATTATCCC
GTATTGACGCCGGGCAAGAGCAACTCGGTCGCCGCATACACTATTCTCAGAATGACTTGGTTGAGTACTC
ACCAGTCACAGAAAAGCATCTTACGGATGGCATGACAGTAAGAGAATTATGCAGTGCTGCCATAACCATG
AGTGATAACACTGCGGCCAACTTACTTCTGACAACGATCGGAGGACCGAAGGAGCTAACCGCTTTTTTGC
ACAACATGGGGGATCATGTAACTCGCCTTGATCGTTGGGAACCGGAGCTGAATGAAGCCATACCAAACGA
CGAGCGTGACACCACGATGCCTGTAGCAATGGCAACAACGTTGCGCAAACTATTAACTGGCGAACTACTT
ACTCTAGCTTCCCGGCAACAATTAATAGACTGGATGGAGGCGGATAAAGTTGCAGGACCACTTCTGCGCT
CGGCCCTTCCGGCTGGCTGGTTTATTGCTGATAAATCTGGAGCCGGTGAGCGTGGTTCTCGCGGTATCAT
TGCAGCACTGGGGCCAGATGGTAAGCCCTCCCGTATCGTAGTTATCTACACGACGGGGAGTCAGGCAACT
ATGGATGAACGAAATAGACAGATCGCTGAGATAGGTGCCTCACTGATTAAGCATTGGTAACTGTCAGACC
AAGTTTACTCATATATACTTTAGATTGATTTAAAACTTCATTTTTAATTTAAAAGGATCTAGGTGAAGAT
CCTTTTTGATAATCTCATGACCAAAATCCCTTAACGTGAGTTTTCGTTCCACTGAGCGTCAGACCCCGTT
GATGATACCGCTGCCTTACTGGGTGCATTAGCCAGTCTGAATGACCTGTCACGGGATAATCCGAAGTGGT
CAGACTGGAAAATCAGAGGGCAGGAACTGCTGAACAGCAAAAAGTCAGATAGCACCACATAGCAGACCCG
CCATAAAACGCCCTGAGAAGCCCGTGACGGGCTTTTCTTGTATTATGGGTAGTTTCCTTGCATGAATCCA
TAAAAGGCGCCTGTAGTGCCATTTACCCCCATTCACTGCCAGAGCCGTGAGCGCAGCGAACTGAATGTCA
CGAAAAAGACAGCGACTCAGGTGCCTGATGGTCGGAGACAAAAGGAATATTCAGCGATTTGCCCGATTGC
GGCCGCAACCGAGCTTGCGAGGGTGCTACTTAAGCCTTTAGGGTTTTAAGGTCTGTTTTGTAGAGGAGCA
AACAGCGTTTGCGACATCCTTTTGTAATACTGCGGAACTGACTAAAGTAGTGAGTTATACACAGGGCTGG
GATCTATTCTTTTTATCTTTTTTTATTCTTTCTTTATTCTATAAATTATAACCACTTGAATATAAACAAA
AAAAACACACAAAGGTCTAGCGGAATTTACAGAGGGTCTAGCAGAATTTACAAGTTTTCCAGCAAAGGTC
TAGCAGAATTTACAGATACCCACAACTCAAAGGAAAAGGACTAGTAATTATCATTGACTAGCCCATCTCA
ATTGGTATAGTGATTAAAATCACCTAGACCAATTGAGATGTATGTCTGAATTAGTTGTTTTCAAAGCAAA
TGAACTAGCGATTAGTCGCTATGACTTAACGGAGCATGAAACCAAGCTAATTTTATGCTGTGTGGCACTA
CTCAACCCCACGATTGAAAACCCTACAAGGAAAGAACGGACGGTATCGTTCACTTATAACCAATACGTTC
AGATGATGAACATCAGTAGGGAAAATGCTTATGGTGTATTAGCTAAAGCAACCAGAGAGCTGATGACGAG
AACTGTGGAAATCAGGAATCCTTTGGTTAAAGGCTTTGAGATTTTCCAGTGGACAAACTATGCCAAGTTC
TCAAGCGAAAAATTAGAATTAGTTTTTAGTGAAGAGATATTGCCTTATCTTTTCCAGTTAAAAAAATTCA
TAAAATATAATCTGGAACATGTTAAGTCTTTTGAAAACAAATACTCTATGAGGATTTATGAGTGGTTATT
AAAAGAACTAACACAAAAGAAAACTCACAAGGCAAATATAGAGATTAGCCTTGATGAATTTAAGTTCATG
TTAATGCTTGAAAATAACTACCATGAGTTTAAAAGGCTTAACCAATGGGTTTTGAAACCAATAAGTAAAG
ATTTAAACACTTACAGCAATATGAAATTGGTGGTTGATAAGCGAGGCCGCCCGACTGATACGTTGATTTT
CCAAGTTGAACTAGATAGACAAATGGATCTCGTAACCGAACTTGAGAACAACCAGATAAAAATGAATGGT
GACAAAATACCAACAACCATTACATCAGATTCCTACCTACATAACGGACTAAGAAAAACACTACACGATG
CTTTAACTGCAAAAATTCAGCTCACCAGTTTTGAGGCAAAATTTTTGAGTGACATGCAAAGTAAGTATGA
TCTCAATGGTTCGTTCTCATGGCTCACGCAAAAACAACGAACCACACTAGAGAACATACTGGCTAAATAC
GGAAGGATCTGAGGTTCTTATGGCTCTTGTATCTATCAGTGAAGCATCAAGACTAACAAACAAAAGTAGA
ACAACTGTTCACCGTTACATATCAAAGGGAAAACTGTCCATACCCATGGATTTAACGCGAATTTTAACAA
AATATTAACGCTTACAATTTTAACGAATT
